>Addgene plasmid #228453 | pIVEX2.3-CS2-3c-ON8-EGFP | addgene full sequence | sequence record 454240 | Addgene NGS Result
TCGCGCGTTTCGGTGATGACGGTGAAAACCTCTGACACATGCAGCTCCCGGAGACGGTCACAGCTTGTCT
GTAAGCGGATGCCGGGAGCAGACAAGCCCGTCAGGGCGCGTCAGCGGGTGTTGGCGGGTGTCGGGGCTGG
CTTAACTATGCGGCATCAGAGCAGATTGTACTGAGAGTGCACCATATGCGGTGTGAAATACCGCACAGAT
GCGTAAGGAGAAAATACCGCATCAGGCGCCATTCGCCATTCAGGCTGCGCAACTGTTGGGAAGGGCGATC
GGTGCGGGCCTCTTCGCTATTACGCCAGCTGGCGAAAGGGGGATGTGCTGCAAGGCGATTAAGTTGGGTA
ACGCCAGGGTTTTCCCAGTCACGACGTTGTAAAACGACGGCCAGTGCCAAGCTTGCATGCAAGGAGATGG
CGCCCAACAGTCCCCCGGCCACGGGGCCTGCCACCATACCCACGCCGAAACAAGCGCTCATGAGCCCGAA
GTGGCGAGCCCGATCTTCCCCATCGGTGATGTCGGCGATATAGGCGCCAGCAACCGCACCTGTGGCGCCG
GTGATGCCGGCCACGATGCGTCCGGCGTAGAGGATCGAGATCTCGATCCCGCGAAATTAATACGACTCAC
TATAGGCAGAGAACGAAAGTTCCATGACGCCTCTTTGATGCGACCCGGTTATCGAATTAAGGAGGTAAAA
AATGCAAGTGAACTTTCGATCTCAGCCCATGGTGAGCAAGGGCGAGGAGCTGTTCACCGGGGTGGTGCCC
ATCCTGGTCGAGCTGGACGGCGACGTAAACGGCCACAAGTTCAGCGTGTCCGGCGAGGGCGAGGGCGATG
CCACCTACGGCAAGCTGACCCTGAAGTTCATCTGCACCACCGGCAAGCTGCCCGTGCCCTGGCCCACCCT
CGTGACCACCCTGACCTACGGCGTGCAGTGCTTCAGCCGCTACCCCGACCACATGAAGCAGCACGACTTC
TTCAAGTCCGCCATGCCCGAAGGCTACGTCCAGGAGCGCACCATCTTCTTCAAGGACGACGGCAACTACA
AGACCCGCGCCGAGGTGAAGTTCGAGGGCGACACCCTGGTGAACCGCATCGAGCTGAAGGGCATCGACTT
CAAGGAGGACGGCAACATCCTGGGGCACAAGCTGGAGTACAACTACAACAGCCACAACGTCTATATCATG
GCCGACAAGCAGAAGAACGGCATCAAGGTGAACTTCAAGATCCGCCACAACATCGAGGACGGCAGCGTGC
AGCTCGCCGACCACTACCAGCAGAACACCCCCATCGGCGACGGCCCCGTGCTGCTGCCCGACAACCACTA
CCTGAGCACCCAGTCCGCCCTGAGCAAAGACCCCAACGAGAAGCGCGATCACATGGTCCTGCTGGAGTTC
GTGACCGCCGCCGGGATCACTCTCGGCATGGACGAGCTGTACAAGTAATAAAAGGGCGAATTCCAGCACA
CTGGCGGCCGTTACTAGTGGATCCGGCTGCTAACAAAGCCCGAAAGGAAGCTGAGTTGGCTGCTGCCACC
GCTGAGCAATAACTAGCATAACCCCTTGGGGCCTCTAAACGGGTCTTGAGGGGTTTTTTGCTGAAAGGAG
GAACTATATCCGGATATCCACAGGACGGGTGTGGTCGCCATGATCGCGTAGTCGATAGTGGCTCCAAGTA
GCGAAGCGAGCAGGACTGGGCGGCGGCCAAAGCGGTCGGACAGTGCTCCGAGAACGGGTGCGCATAGAAA
TTGCATCAACGCATATAGCGCTAGCAGCACGCCATAGTGACTGGCGATGCTGTCGGAATGGACGATATCC
CGCAAGAGGCCCGGCAGTACCGGCATAACCAAGCCTATGCCTACAGCATCCAGGGTGACGGTGCCGAGGA
TGACGATGAGCGCATTGTTAGATTTCATACACGGTGCCTGACTGCGTTAGCAATTTAACTGTGATAAACT
ACCGCATTAAAGCTTATCGATGATAAGCTGTCAAACATGAGAATTCGTAATCATGTCATAGCTGTTTCCT
GTGTGAAATTGTTATCCGCTCACAATTCCACACAACATACGAGCCGGAAGCATAAAGTGTAAAGCCTGGG
GTGCCTAATGAGTGAGCTAACTCACATTAATTGCGTTGCGCTCACTGCCCGCTTTCCAGTCGGGAAACCT
GTCGTGCCAGCTGCATTAATGAATCGGCCAACGCGCGGGGAGAGGCGGTTTGCGTATTGGGCGCTCTTCC
GCTTCCTCGCTCACTGACTCGCTGCGCTCGGTCGTTCGGCTGCGGCGAGCGGTATCAGCTCACTCAAAGG
CGGTAATACGGTTATCCACAGAATCAGGGGATAACGCAGGAAAGAACATGTGAGCAAAAGGCCAGCAAAA
GGCCAGGAACCGTAAAAAGGCCGCGTTGCTGGCGTTTTTCCATAGGCTCCGCCCCCCTGACGAGCATCAC
AAAAATCGACGCTCAAGTCAGAGGTGGCGAAACCCGACAGGACTATAAAGATACCAGGCGTTTCCCCCTG
GAAGCTCCCTCGTGCGCTCTCCTGTTCCGACCCTGCCGCTTACCGGATACCTGTCCGCCTTTCTCCCTTC
GGGAAGCGTGGCGCTTTCTCATAGCTCACGCTGTAGGTATCTCAGTTCGGTGTAGGTCGTTCGCTCCAAG
CTGGGCTGTGTGCACGAACCCCCCGTTCAGCCCGACCGCTGCGCCTTATCCGGTAACTATCGTCTTGAGT
CCAACCCGGTAAGACACGACTTATCGCCACTGGCAGCAGCCACTGGTAACAGGATTAGCAGAGCGAGGTA
TGTAGGCGGTGCTACAGAGTTCTTGAAGTGGTGGCCTAACTACGGCTACACTAGAAGAACAGTATTTGGT
ATCTGCGCTCTGCTGAAGCCAGTTACCTTCGGAAAAAGAGTTGGTAGCTCTTGATCCGGCAAACAAACCA
CCGCTGGTAGCGGTGGTTTTTTTGTTTGCAAGCAGCAGATTACGCGCAGAAAAAAAGGATCTCAAGAAGA
TCCTTTGATCTTTTCTACGGGGTCTGACGCTCAGTGGAACGAAAACTCACGTTAAGGGATTTTGGTCATG
AGATTATCAAAAAGGATCTTCACCTAGATCCTTTTAAATTAAAAATGAAGTTTTAAATCAATCTAAAGTA
TATATGAGTAAACTTGGTCTGACAGTTACCAATGCTTAATCAGTGAGGCACCTATCTCAGCGATCTGTCT
ATTTCGTTCATCCATAGTTGCCTGACTCCCCGTCGTGTAGATAACTACGATACGGGAGGGCTTACCATCT
GGCCCCAGTGCTGCAATGATACCGCGAGACCCACGCTCACCGGCTCCAGATTTATCAGCAATAAACCAGC
CAGCCGGAAGGGCCGAGCGCAGAAGTGGTCCTGCAACTTTATCCGCCTCCATCCAGTCTATTAATTGTTG
CCGGGAAGCTAGAGTAAGTAGTTCGCCAGTTAATAGTTTGCGCAACGTTGTTGCCATTGCTACAGGCATC
GTGGTGTCACGCTCGTCGTTTGGTATGGCTTCATTCAGCTCCGGTTCCCAACGATCAAGGCGAGTTACAT
GATCCCCCATGTTGTGCAAAAAAGCGGTTAGCTCCTTCGGTCCTCCGATCGTTGTCAGAAGTAAGTTGGC
CGCAGTGTTATCACTCATGGTTATGGCAGCACTGCATAATTCTCTTACTGTCATGCCATCCGTAAGATGC
TTTTCTGTGACTGGTGAGTACTCAACCAAGTCATTCTGAGAATAGTGTATGCGGCGACCGAGTTGCTCTT
GCCCGGCGTCAATACGGGATAATACCGCGCCACATAGCAGAACTTTAAAAGTGCTCATCATTGGAAAACG
TTCTTCGGGGCGAAAACTCTCAAGGATCTTACCGCTGTTGAGATCCAGTTCGATGTAACCCACTCGTGCA
CCCAACTGATCTTCAGCATCTTTTACTTTCACCAGCGTTTCTGGGTGAGCAAAAACAGGAAGGCAAAATG
CCGCAAAAAAGGGAATAAGGGCGACACGGAAATGTTGAATACTCATACTCTTCCTTTTTCAATATTATTG
AAGCATTTATCAGGGTTATTGTCTCATGAGCGGATACATATTTGAATGTATTTAGAAAAATAAACAAATA
GGGGTTCCGCGCACATTTCCCCGAAAAGTGCCACCTGACGTCTAAGAAACCATTATTATCATGACATTAA
CCTATAAAAATAGGCGTATCACGAGGCCCTTTCGTC
Features (pLannotate 1.2.2; 17 found; start..end, strand, type, name):
    137..236     +  misc_feature   bom (fragment): basis of mobility region from pBR322
    242..396     -  CDS            lacZα (fragment): LacZα fragment of β-galactosidase; lacZ fragment
    404..596     -  CDS            TcR (fragment): tetracycline efflux protein; tet; confers resistance to tetracycline
    618..636     +  promoter       T7 promoter: promoter for bacteriophage T7 RNA polymerase
    729..1448    +  CDS            EGFP: the original enhanced GFP (Yang et al., 1996) mammalian codon-optimized
   1496..1545    +  CDS            SET1 (fragment): solubility-enhancement tag derived from T7 phage gene 10B
   1553..1600    +  terminator     T7 terminator: transcription terminator for bacteriophage T7 RNA polymerase
   1626..1918    -  CDS            TcR (fragment): tetracycline efflux protein; tet; confers resistance to tetracycline
   1966..1994    -  promoter       tet promoter: E. coli promoter for tetracycline efflux protein gene
   2039..2055    -  protein_bind   lac operator: The lac repressor binds to the lac operator to inhibit transcription in E. coli. This inhibition can be relieved by adding lactose or isopropyl-β-D-thiogalactopyranoside (IPTG). lac repressor encoded by lacI
   2063..2093    -  promoter       lac promoter: promoter for the E. coli lac operon
   2108..2129    -  protein_bind   CAP binding site: CAP binding activates transcription in the presence of cAMP. E. coli catabolite activator protein
   2142..2234    -  CDS            lacI (fragment): lac repressor; lacI; The lac repressor binds to the lac operator to inhibit transcription in E. coli. This inhibition can be relieved by adding lactose or isopropyl-β-D-thiogalactopyranoside (IPTG).
   2417..3005    -  rep_origin     ori: high-copy-number ColE1/pMB1/pBR322/pUC origin of replication
   3176..4036    -  CDS            AmpR: β-lactamase; bla; confers resistance to ampicillin, carbenicillin, and related antibiotics
   4037..4141    -  promoter       AmpR promoter: bla
   4236..35      +  CDS            rop (fragment) (across the origin): Rop protein, which maintains plasmids at low copy number; rop
