[The description below was written by a language model from this plasmid's Addgene catalogue record and pLannotate feature annotations shown in this document.]
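Description:
pIVEX2.3-CS2-3c-ON8-EGFP is a synthetic-biology reporter plasmid of about 4.2 kb built on the pIVEX2.3 backbone, a T7-driven expression vector. It is propagated in E. coli through a high-copy ColE1/pUC-type origin and selected with ampicillin via the β-lactamase gene and its native promoter. The automated annotation also picks up numerous backbone remnants: fragments of the tetracycline resistance gene and its promoter, lacZα, lacI, the lac promoter/operator and CAP site, bom and rop. These are partial sequences inherited from pBR322/pUC-type ancestry and are not expected to be functional parts of the design.

The payload is a single transcription unit in which a bacteriophage T7 promoter drives EGFP and is closed by the T7 terminator. Roughly ninety nucleotides lie between the promoter and the EGFP start codon and carry no annotation. This untranslated leader is the likely location of the CS2-3c-ON8 riboswitch named in the insert field, although the feature table does not mark it. According to the record, the riboswitch responds to LS12. The associated publication title concerns lab-coevolved RNA–RNA-binding-protein pairs, suggesting that LS12 is the protein partner of the CS2 RNA motif, and the "ON" designation implies that its presence increases EGFP output, but the record does not spell out the mechanism. A short match to a T7 gene 10-derived tag sequence downstream of EGFP is probably vector-derived sequence preceding the terminator. The construct serves as a fluorescent readout for riboswitch-controlled gene expression, with the cited work pointing to use in cell-free systems supplied with T7 RNA polymerase.
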