Addgene plasmid #228453: pIVEX2.3-CS2-3c-ON8-EGFP
Purpose: LS12-responsive riboswitch
Depositing lab: Keisuke Fukunaga. Depositing organization: Institute of Science Tokyo. Publication: Structural insights into lab-coevolved RNA-RBP pairs and applications of synthetic riboswitches in cell-free system. Fukunaga K, Teramoto T, Nakashima M, Ohtani T, Katsuki R, Matsuura T, Yokobayashi Y, Kakuta Y. Nucleic Acids Res. 2025 Mar 20;53(6):gkaf212. doi: 10.1093/nar/gkaf212. PubMed 40119732.
Backbone
  Vector backbone: pIVEX2.3
  Total vector size (bp): 4239
  Vector type: Synthetic Biology
Growth in bacteria
  Bacterial resistance: Ampicillin, 100 μg/mL
  Growth temperature: 37°C
  Growth strain: DH5alpha
  Copy number: Unknown
Gene/Insert
  Gene/Insert name: CS2-3c-ON8 riboswitch-regulated EGFP
  Species: Synthetic
  Promoter: T7
  Cloning method: Other
  Sequencing primers: 5′ ATGCGTCCGGCGTAGAGGATCGAGA; 3′ CCGCTGAGCAATAACTAGCATAACCCCT
Terms and licenses: Academic/Nonprofit Terms; Industry Terms: Not Available to Industry
How to cite: pIVEX2.3-CS2-3c-ON8-EGFP was a gift from Keisuke Fukunaga (Addgene plasmid # 228453 ; http://n2t.net/addgene:228453 ; RRID:Addgene_228453)
